Addgene plasmid #144590: TFORF3114
Purpose: Lentiviral vector for overexpressing transcription factor ORFs with unique 24-bp barcodes. Barcodes facilitate identification of transcription factors in pooled screens.
Depositing lab: Feng Zhang. Depositing organization: Broad Institute. Publication: A transcription factor atlas of directed differentiation. Joung J, Ma S, Tay T, Geiger-Schuller KR, Kirchgatterer PC, Verdine VK, Guo B, Arias-Garcia MA, Allen WE, Singh A, Kuksenko O, Abudayyeh OO, Gootenberg JS, Fu Z, Macrae RK, Buenrostro JD, Regev A, Zhang F. Cell. 2023 Jan 5;186(1):209-229.e26. doi: 10.1016/j.cell.2022.11.026. PubMed 36608654.
Backbone
  Vector backbone: pLX_TRC317
  Backbone manufacturer: Broad Institute Genetic Perturbation Platform
  Backbone size w/o insert (bp): 8264
  Vector type: Mammalian Expression, Lentiviral
  Selectable markers: Puromycin
Growth in bacteria
  Bacterial resistance: Ampicillin, 100 μg/mL
  Growth temperature: 37°C
  Growth strain: NEB Stable
  Copy number: High Copy
Gene/Insert
  Gene/Insert name: BHLHA15
  Species: H. sapiens (human)
  Insert size (bp): 776
  Entrez Gene: BHLHA15 (a.k.a. BHLHB8, MIST1)
  Promoter: EF1a
  Tag / fusion protein: V5 (C terminal on insert)
  Cloning method: Gateway Cloning
  Sequencing primers: 5′ GGGTGGAGACTGAAGTTAGGCCAG; 3′ CACATAGCGTAAAAGGAGCAACATAG
Resource information
  A portion of this plasmid was derived from a plasmid made by: Broad Institute Genetic Perturbation Platform
Terms and licenses: Academic/Nonprofit Terms; Industry Terms: Not Available to Industry
Depositor comments: NM_177455.3 Please test multiple small colonies in case of plasmid recombination. To make this collection available in a timely manner, a portion of this collection was not fully sequenced by Addgene. If an Addgene verified full plasmid sequence is not available, please contact us prior to placing an order to request the full sequence.
How to cite: TFORF3114 was a gift from Feng Zhang (Addgene plasmid # 144590 ; http://n2t.net/addgene:144590 ; RRID:Addgene_144590)
