[The description below was written by a language model from this plasmid's Addgene catalogue record and pLannotate feature annotations shown in this document.]
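Description:
TFORF3114 is a lentiviral mammalian expression plasmid built on the pLX_TRC317 backbone. It belongs to a barcoded transcription factor ORF collection designed for overexpression and pooled screening. In bacteria it is maintained through a high-copy ColE1/pUC-type origin with ampicillin resistance (AmpR), and it also carries an f1 origin and remnants of a lac/T7/T3 cloning region. The viral portion has a third-generation, self-inactivating layout. An RSV promoter drives a truncated HIV-1 5' LTR, followed by the Ψ packaging signal with a gag fragment, the Rev response element for Rev-dependent nuclear export, a cPPT/CTS element, and a ΔU3 3' LTR followed by an SV40 polyadenylation signal. The depositor notes a risk of plasmid recombination, which is common for LTR-containing vectors.

The payload is the human BHLHA15 ORF (also known as BHLHB8 or MIST1), a basic helix-loop-helix factor linked to acinar cell identity and function. It was inserted by Gateway cloning, so it is flanked by attB1 and attB2 sites. The EF-1α promoter drives its expression, and a V5 epitope tag lies just downstream of attB2 to give a C-terminal fusion. A WPRE further downstream enhances transcript expression. A separate SV40 promoter/origin segment upstream drives puromycin N-acetyltransferase for selecting transduced cells. The record states that each construct carries a unique 24-bp barcode, which lets the transcription factor be identified in pooled screens. The barcode is not annotated in the feature table. It may lie in the region between the V5 tag and the WPRE, where only a short U6-like fragment is called. The construct is typically used for lentiviral overexpression of BHLHA15, for example in directed-differentiation screens.
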