Features (pLannotate 1.2.2; 34 found; start..end, strand, type, name):
      5..231     +  promoter       RSV promoter: Rous sarcoma virus enhancer/promoter
    232..412     +  LTR            5' LTR (truncated): truncated 5' long terminal repeat (LTR) from HIV-1
    459..584     +  misc_feature   HIV-1 Ψ: packaging signal of human immunodeficiency virus type 1
    568..931     +  CDS            HIV-1 gag (fragment): gag protein from human immunodeficiency virus 1; gag
   1077..1310    +  misc_feature   RRE: The Rev response element (RRE) of HIV-1 allows for Rev-dependent mRNA export from the nucleus to the cytoplasm.
   1687..1713    +  CDS            Rev (fragment): human immunodeficiency virus 1 (HIV-1) Rev protein; rev; enhances nuclear export of unspliced and incompletely spliced viral mRNAs
   1720..1743    +  promoter       SV40 promoter (fragment): SV40 early promoter
   1744..1815    +  promoter       SV40 promoter (fragment): SV40 enhancer and early promoter
   1839..1974    +  rep_origin     SV40 ori: SV40 origin of replication
   2020..2616    +  CDS            PuroR (fragment): puromycin N-acetyltransferase; pac from Streptomyces; confers resistance to puromycin
   2665..2782    +  misc_feature   cPPT/CTS: central polypurine tract and central termination sequence of HIV-1
   2847..2913    +  CDS            small t antigen (fragment): SV40 (simian virus 40) small t antigen
   2920..4098    +  promoter       EF-1α promoter: strong constitutive promoter for human elongation factor EF-1α
   4119..4136    +  protein_bind   attB1 (fragment): mutant version of attB; core recombination site for the Gateway® BP reaction BP Clonase™
   4145..4711    +  CDS            BHLHA15: BHA15_HUMAN - Also known as BHLHB8, MIST1. Experimental evidence at protein level: Swiss-Prot protein existence level 1. Plays a role in controlling the transcriptional activity of MYOD1, ensuring that expanding myoblast populations remain undifferentiated. Repression may occur through muscle-specific E-box occupancy by homodimers. May also negatively regulate bHLH-mediated transcription through an N-terminal repressor domain. Serves as a key regulator of acinar cell function, stability, and identity. Also required for normal organelle localization in exocrine cells and for mitochondrial calci
   4719..4736    -  protein_bind   attB2 (fragment): mutant version of attB; core recombination site for the Gateway® BP reaction BP Clonase™
   4745..4786    +  CDS            V5 tag: epitope tag from simian virus 5
   4802..4855    +  promoter       U6 promoter (fragment): RNA polymerase III promoter for human U6 snRNA
   4897..5485    +  misc_feature   WPRE: woodchuck hepatitis virus posttranscriptional regulatory element
   5536..5555    +  misc_feature   cPPT/CTS (fragment): central polypurine tract and central termination sequence of HIV-1
   5557..5790    +  LTR            3' LTR (ΔU3): self-inactivating 3' long terminal repeat (LTR) from HIV-1
   5868..5989    +  polyA_signal   SV40 poly(A) signal: SV40 polyadenylation signal
   6029..6164    +  rep_origin     SV40 ori: SV40 origin of replication
   6185..6203    -  promoter       T7 promoter: promoter for bacteriophage T7 RNA polymerase
   6211..6366    +  CDS            lacZα (fragment): LacZα fragment of β-galactosidase; lacZ fragment
   6371..6799    +  rep_origin     f1 ori (sequence partly withheld): f1 bacteriophage origin of replication; arrow indicates direction of (+) strand synthesis
   6852..6956    +  promoter       AmpR promoter: bla
   6957..7817    +  CDS            AmpR: β-lactamase; bla; confers resistance to ampicillin, carbenicillin, and related antibiotics
   7988..8576    +  rep_origin     ori: high-copy-number ColE1/pMB1/pBR322/pUC origin of replication
   8759..8851    +  CDS            lacI (fragment): lac repressor; lacI; The lac repressor binds to the lac operator to inhibit transcription in E. coli. This inhibition can be relieved by adding lactose or isopropyl-β-D-thiogalactopyranoside (IPTG).
   8864..8885    +  protein_bind   CAP binding site: CAP binding activates transcription in the presence of cAMP. E. coli catabolite activator protein
   8900..8930    +  promoter       lac promoter: promoter for the E. coli lac operon
   8938..8954    +  protein_bind   lac operator: The lac repressor binds to the lac operator to inhibit transcription in E. coli. This inhibition can be relieved by adding lactose or isopropyl-β-D-thiogalactopyranoside (IPTG). lac repressor encoded by lacI
   8999..9017    +  promoter       T3 promoter: promoter for bacteriophage T3 RNA polymerase
>Addgene plasmid #144590 | TFORF3114 | addgene full sequence | sequence record 404296 | Addgene NGS Result
TTAATGTAGTCTTATGCAATACTCTTGTAGTCTTGCAACATGGTAACGATGAGTTAGCAACATGCCTTAC
AAGGAGAGAAAAAGCACCGTGCATGCCGATTGGTGGAAGTAAGGTGGTACGATCGTGCCTTATTAGGAAG
GCAACAGACGGGTCTGACATGGATTGGACGAACCACTGAATTGCCGCATTGCAGAGATATTGTATTTAAG
TGCCTAGCTCGATACATAAACGGGTCTCTCTGGTTAGACCAGATCTGAGCCTGGGAGCTCTCTGGCTAAC
TAGGGAACCCACTGCTTAAGCCTCAATAAAGCTTGCCTTGAGTGCTTCAAGTAGTGTGTGCCCGTCTGTT
GTGTGACTCTGGTAACTAGAGATCCCTCAGACCCTTTTAGTCAGTGTGGAAAATCTCTAGCAGTGGCGCC
CGAACAGGGACTTGAAAGCGAAAGGGAAACCAGAGGAGCTCTCTCGACGCAGGACTCGGCTTGCTGAAGC
GCGCACGGCAAGAGGCGAGGGGCGGCGACTGGTGAGTACGCCAAAAATTTTGACTAGCGGAGGCTAGAAG
GAGAGAGATGGGTGCGAGAGCGTCAGTATTAAGCGGGGGAGAATTAGATCGCGATGGGAAAAAATTCGGT
TAAGGCCAGGGGGAAAGAAAAAATATAAATTAAAACATATAGTATGGGCAAGCAGGGAGCTAGAACGATT
CGCAGTTAATCCTGGCCTGTTAGAAACATCAGAAGGCTGTAGACAAATACTGGGACAGCTACAACCATCC
CTTCAGACAGGATCAGAAGAACTTAGATCATTATATAATACAGTAGCAACCCTCTATTGTGTGCATCAAA
GGATAGAGATAAAAGACACCAAGGAAGCTTTAGACAAGATAGAGGAAGAGCAAAACAAAAGTAAGACCAC
CGCACAGCAAGCGGCCGCTGATCTTCAGACCTGGAGGAGGAGATATGAGGGACAATTGGAGAAGTGAATT
ATATAAATATAAAGTAGTAAAAATTGAACCATTAGGAGTAGCACCCACCAAGGCAAAGAGAAGAGTGGTG
CAGAGAGAAAAAAGAGCAGTGGGAATAGGAGCTTTGTTCCTTGGGTTCTTGGGAGCAGCAGGAAGCACTA
TGGGCGCAGCGTCAATGACGCTGACGGTACAGGCCAGACAATTATTGTCTGGTATAGTGCAGCAGCAGAA
CAATTTGCTGAGGGCTATTGAGGCGCAACAGCATCTGTTGCAACTCACAGTCTGGGGCATCAAGCAGCTC
CAGGCAAGAATCCTGGCTGTGGAAAGATACCTAAAGGATCAACAGCTCCTGGGGATTTGGGGTTGCTCTG
GAAAACTCATTTGCACCACTGCTGTGCCTTGGAATGCTAGTTGGAGTAATAAATCTCTGGAACAGATTTG
GAATCACACGACCTGGATGGAGTGGGACAGAGAAATTAACAATTACACAAGCTTAATACACTCCTTAATT
GAAGAATCGCAAAACCAGCAAGAAAAGAATGAACAAGAATTATTGGAATTAGATAAATGGGCAAGTTTGT
GGAATTGGTTTAACATAACAAATTGGCTGTGGTATATAAAATTATTCATAATGATAGTAGGAGGCTTGGT
AGGTTTAAGAATAGTTTTTGCTGTACTTTCTATAGTGAATAGAGTTAGGCAGGGATATTCACCATTATCG
TTTCAGACCCACCTCCCAACCCCGAGGGGACCCATGCATTGCATCTCAATTAGTCAGCAACCAGGTGTGG
AAAGTCCCCAGGCTCCCCAGCAGGCAGAAGTATGCAAAGCATGCGTCTCAATTAGTCAGCAACCATAGTC
CCGCCCCTAACTCCGCCCATCCCGCCCCTAACTCCGCCCAGTTCCGCCCATTCTCCGCCCCATGGCTGAC
TAATTTTTTTTATTTATGCAGAGGCCGAGGCCGCCTCGGCCTCTGAGCTATTCCAGAAGTAGTGAGGAGG
CTTTTTTGGAGGCCTAGGCTTTTGCAAAAAGCTTTCTAGAGGTACCACCGGAGCTTACCATGACCGAGTA
CAAGCCCACGGTGCGCCTCGCCACCCGCGACGACGTCCCCAGGGCCGTACGCACCCTCGCCGCCGCGTTC
GCCGACTACCCCGCCACGCGCCACACCGTCGATCCGGACCGCCACATCGAGCGGGTCACCGAGCTGCAAG
AACTCTTCCTCACGCGCGTCGGGCTCGACATCGGCAAGGTGTGGGTCGCGGACGACGGCGCCGCCGTGGC
GGTCTGGACCACGCCGGAGAGCGTCGAAGCGGGGGCGGTGTTCGCCGAGATCGGCCCGCGCATGGCCGAG
TTGAGCGGTTCCCGGCTGGCCGCGCAGCAACAGATGGAAGGCCTCCTGGCGCCGCACCGGCCCAAGGAGC
CCGCGTGGTTCCTGGCCACCGTCGGCGTCTCGCCCGACCACCAGGGCAAGGGTCTGGGCAGCGCCGTCGT
GCTCCCCGGAGTGGAGGCGGCCGAGCGCGCCGGGGTGCCCGCCTTCCTGGAGACCTCCGCGCCCCGCAAC
CTCCCCTTCTACGAGCGGCTCGGCTTCACCGTCACCGCCGACGTCGAGGTGCCCGAAGGACCGCGCACCT
GGTGCATGACCCGCAAGCCCGGTGCCAGTTAACGAATTCTAGATCTTGAGACAAATGGCAGTATTCATCC
ACAATTTTAAAAGAAAAGGGGGGATTGGGGGGTACAGTGCAGGGGAAAGAATAGTAGACATAATAGCAAC
AGACATACAAACTAAAGAATTACAAAAACAAATTACAAAAATTCAAAATTTTCGGGTTTATTACAGGGAC
AGCAGAGATCCACTTTGGCGCCGGCTCGAGGCCTGCAGGTGCAAAGATGGATAAAGTTTTAAACAGAGAG
GAATCTTTGCAGCTAATGGACCTTCTAGGTCTTGAAAGGAGTGGGAATTGGCTCCGGTGCCCGTCAGTGG
GCAGAGCGCACATCGCCCACAGTCCCCGAGAAGTTGGGGGGAGGGGTCGGCAATTGAACCGGTGCCTAGA
GAAGGTGGCGCGGGGTAAACTGGGAAAGTGATGTCGTGTACTGGCTCCGCCTTTTTCCCGAGGGTGGGGG
AGAACCGTATATAAGTGCAGTAGTCGCCGTGAACGTTCTTTTTCGCAACGGGTTTGCCGCCAGAACACAG
GTAAGTGCCGTGTGTGGTTCCCGCGGGCCTGGCCTCTTTACGGGTTATGGCCCTTGCGTGCCTTGAATTA
CTTCCACCTGGCTGCAGTACGTGATTCTTGATCCCGAGCTTCGGGTTGGAAGTGGGTGGGAGAGTTCGAG
GCCTTGCGCTTAAGGAGCCCCTTCGCCTCGTGCTTGAGTTGAGGCCTGGCCTGGGCGCTGGGGCCGCCGC
GTGCGAATCTGGTGGCACCTTCGCGCCTGTCTCGCTGCTTTCGATAAGTCTCTAGCCATTTAAAATTTTT
GATGACCTGCTGCGACGCTTTTTTTCTGGCAAGATAGTCTTGTAAATGCGGGCCAAGATCTGCACACTGG
TATTTCGGTTTTTGGGGCCGCGGGCGGCGACGGGGCCCGTGCGTCCCAGCGCACATGTTCGGCGAGGCGG
GGCCTGCGAGCGCGGCCACCGAGAATCGGACGGGGGTAGTCTCAAGCTGGCCGGCCTGCTCTGGTGCCTG
GCCTCGCGCCGCCGTGTATCGCCCCGCCCTGGGCGGCAAGGCTGGCCCGGTCGGCACCAGTTGCGTGAGC
GGAAAGATGGCCGCTTCCCGGCCCTGCTGCAGGGAGCTCAAAATGGAGGACGCGGCGCTCGGGAGAGCGG
GCGGGTGAGTCACCCACACAAAGGAAAAGGGCCTTTCCGTCCTCAGCCGTCGCTTCATGTGACTCCACGG
AGTACCGGGCGCCGTCCAGGCACCTCGATTAGTTCTCGAGCTTTTGGAGTACGTCGTCTTTAGGTTGGGG
GGAGGGGTTTTATGCGATGGAGTTTCCCCACACTGAGTGGGTGGAGACTGAAGTTAGGCCAGCTTGGCAC
TTGATGTAATTCTCCTTGGAATTTGCCCTTTTTGAGTTTGGATCTTGGTTCATTCTCAAGCCTCAGACAG
TGGTTCAAAGTTTTTTTCTTCCATTTCAGGTGTCGTGAGGCTAGCATCGATTGATCAACAAGTTTGTACA
AAAAAGTTGGCACCATGAAGACCAAGAACCGGCCCCCACGGCGCCGGGCCCCGGTGCAGGACACAGAGGC
CACCCCCGGGGAGGGGACGCCCGACGGGTCCCTGCCGAACCCGGGGCCAGAGCCGGCCAAGGGTCTGCGG
AGCCGGCCGGCCCGGGCCGCAGCAAGGGCTCCGGGCGAGGGCAGGCGCAGGCGGCCAGGACCCTCCGGGC
CCGGTGGCCGTCGTGACAGCAGCATCCAGCGGCGGCTGGAGAGCAACGAGAGGGAGCGGCAGCGGATGCA
CAAGCTAAATAACGCCTTCCAGGCCCTGCGTGAAGTCATCCCCCACGTGCGCGCGGACAAGAAGCTCTCC
AAGATCGAGACGCTCACGCTGGCCAAGAACTACATCAAATCGCTGACGGCCACCATCCTGACCATGTCCA
GCAGCCGCCTCCCAGGCCTGGAGGGGCCGGGCCCCAAGCTCTACCAGCACTACCAGCAGCAGCAGCAGGT
GGCTGGGGGTGCGTTGGGGGCCACGGAGGCCCAGCCCCAGGGCCACCTGCAGAGGTACTCCACGCAGATC
CACAGCTTCCGAGAGGGCACCTTGCCAACTTTCTTGTACAAAGTGGTTGATATCGGTAAGCCTATCCCTA
ACCCTCTCCTCGGTCTCGATTCTACGTAGTAATGAACTAGTCCGTAACTTGAAAGTATTTCGATTTCTTG
GCTTTATATATCTTGTGGAAAGGACGATGCTAACATTACCCTGGCCTGTCCACGCGTTAAGTCGACAATC
AACCTCTGGATTACAAAATTTGTGAAAGATTGACTGGTATTCTTAACTATGTTGCTCCTTTTACGCTATG
TGGATACGCTGCTTTAATGCCTTTGTATCATGCTATTGCTTCCCGTATGGCTTTCATTTTCTCCTCCTTG
TATAAATCCTGGTTGCTGTCTCTTTATGAGGAGTTGTGGCCCGTTGTCAGGCAACGTGGCGTGGTGTGCA
CTGTGTTTGCTGACGCAACCCCCACTGGTTGGGGCATTGCCACCACCTGTCAGCTCCTTTCCGGGACTTT
CGCTTTCCCCCTCCCTATTGCCACGGCGGAACTCATCGCCGCCTGCCTTGCCCGCTGCTGGACAGGGGCT
CGGCTGTTGGGCACTGACAATTCCGTGGTGTTGTCGGGGAAATCATCGTCCTTTCCTTGGCTGCTCGCCT
GTGTTGCCACCTGGATTCTGCGCGGGACGTCCTTCTGCTACGTCCCTTCGGCCCTCAATCCAGCGGACCT
TCCTTCCCGCGGCCTGCTGCCGGCTCTGCGGCCTCTTCCGCGTCTTCGCCTTCGCCCTCAGACGAGTCGG
ATCTCCCTTTGGGCCGCCTCCCCGCGTCGACTTTAAGACCAATGACTTACAAGGCAGCTGTAGATCTTAG
CCACTTTTTAAAAGAAAAGGGGGGACTGGAAGGGCTAATTCACTCCCAACGAAGACAAGATCTGCTTTTT
GCTTGTACTGGGTCTCTCTGGTTAGACCAGATCTGAGCCTGGGAGCTCTCTGGCTAACTAGGGAACCCAC
TGCTTAAGCCTCAATAAAGCTTGCCTTGAGTGCTTCAAGTAGTGTGTGCCCGTCTGTTGTGTGACTCTGG
TAACTAGAGATCCCTCAGACCCTTTTAGTCAGTGTGGAAAATCTCTAGCAGTACGTATAGTAGTTCATGT
CATCTTATTATTCAGTATTTATAACTTGCAAAGAAATGAATATCAGAGAGTGAGAGGAACTTGTTTATTG
CAGCTTATAATGGTTACAAATAAAGCAATAGCATCACAAATTTCACAAATAAAGCATTTTTTTCACTGCA
TTCTAGTTGTGGTTTGTCCAAACTCATCAATGTATCTTATCATGTCTGGCTCTAGCTATCCCGCCCCTAA
CTCCGCCCATCCCGCCCCTAACTCCGCCCAGTTCCGCCCATTCTCCGCCCCATGGCTGACTAATTTTTTT
TATTTATGCAGAGGCCGAGGCCGCCTCGGCCTCTGAGCTATTCCAGAAGTAGTGAGGAGGCTTTTTTGGA
GGCCTAGGGACGTACCCAATTCGCCCTATAGTGAGTCGTATTACGCGCGCTCACTGGCCGTCGTTTTACA
ACGTCGTGACTGGGAAAACCCTGGCGTTACCCAACTTAATCGCCTTGCAGCACATCCCCCTTTCGCCAGC
TGGCGTAATAGCGAAGAGGCCCGCACCGATCGCCCTTCCCAACAGTTGCGCAGCCTGAATGGCGAATGGG
[124 nt withheld, positions 6371-6494]
C
[91 nt withheld, positions 6496-6586]
A
[49 nt withheld, positions 6588-6636]
CCTTTGACGTTGGAGTCCACGTTCTTT
[37 nt withheld, positions 6664-6700]
ACCCTATCTCGGTCTATTCTTTTGATTTATAAGGGATTTTGCCGATTTCGGCCTATTGGTTAAAAAATGA
GCTGATTTAACAAAAATTTAACGCGAATTTTAACAAAATATTAACGCTTACAATTTAGGTGGCACTTTTC
GGGGAAATGTGCGCGGAACCCCTATTTGTTTATTTTTCTAAATACATTCAAATATGTATCCGCTCATGAG
ACAATAACCCTGATAAATGCTTCAATAATATTGAAAAAGGAAGAGTATGAGTATTCAACATTTCCGTGTC
GCCCTTATTCCCTTTTTTGCGGCATTTTGCCTTCCTGTTTTTGCTCACCCAGAAACGCTGGTGAAAGTAA
AAGATGCTGAAGATCAGTTGGGTGCACGAGTGGGTTACATCGAACTGGATCTCAACAGCGGTAAGATCCT
TGAGAGTTTTCGCCCCGAAGAACGTTTTCCAATGATGAGCACTTTTAAAGTTCTGCTATGTGGCGCGGTA
TTATCCCGTATTGACGCCGGGCAAGAGCAACTCGGTCGCCGCATACACTATTCTCAGAATGACTTGGTTG
AGTACTCACCAGTCACAGAAAAGCATCTTACGGATGGCATGACAGTAAGAGAATTATGCAGTGCTGCCAT
AACCATGAGTGATAACACTGCGGCCAACTTACTTCTGACAACGATCGGAGGACCGAAGGAGCTAACCGCT
TTTTTGCACAACATGGGGGATCATGTAACTCGCCTTGATCGTTGGGAACCGGAGCTGAATGAAGCCATAC
CAAACGACGAGCGTGACACCACGATGCCTGTAGCAATGGCAACAACGTTGCGCAAACTATTAACTGGCGA
ACTACTTACTCTAGCTTCCCGGCAACAATTAATAGACTGGATGGAGGCGGATAAAGTTGCAGGACCACTT
CTGCGCTCGGCCCTTCCGGCTGGCTGGTTTATTGCTGATAAATCTGGAGCCGGTGAGCGTGGGTCTCGCG
GTATCATTGCAGCACTGGGGCCAGATGGTAAGCCCTCCCGTATCGTAGTTATCTACACGACGGGGAGTCA
GGCAACTATGGATGAACGAAATAGACAGATCGCTGAGATAGGTGCCTCACTGATTAAGCATTGGTAACTG
TCAGACCAAGTTTACTCATATATACTTTAGATTGATTTAAAACTTCATTTTTAATTTAAAAGGATCTAGG
TGAAGATCCTTTTTGATAATCTCATGACCAAAATCCCTTAACGTGAGTTTTCGTTCCACTGAGCGTCAGA
CCCCGTAGAAAAGATCAAAGGATCTTCTTGAGATCCTTTTTTTCTGCGCGTAATCTGCTGCTTGCAAACA
AAAAAACCACCGCTACCAGCGGTGGTTTGTTTGCCGGATCAAGAGCTACCAACTCTTTTTCCGAAGGTAA
CTGGCTTCAGCAGAGCGCAGATACCAAATACTGTTCTTCTAGTGTAGCCGTAGTTAGGCCACCACTTCAA
GAACTCTGTAGCACCGCCTACATACCTCGCTCTGCTAATCCTGTTACCAGTGGCTGCTGCCAGTGGCGAT
AAGTCGTGTCTTACCGGGTTGGACTCAAGACGATAGTTACCGGATAAGGCGCAGCGGTCGGGCTGAACGG
GGGGTTCGTGCACACAGCCCAGCTTGGAGCGAACGACCTACACCGAACTGAGATACCTACAGCGTGAGCT
ATGAGAAAGCGCCACGCTTCCCGAAGGGAGAAAGGCGGACAGGTATCCGGTAAGCGGCAGGGTCGGAACA
GGAGAGCGCACGAGGGAGCTTCCAGGGGGAAACGCCTGGTATCTTTATAGTCCTGTCGGGTTTCGCCACC
TCTGACTTGAGCGTCGATTTTTGTGATGCTCGTCAGGGGGGCGGAGCCTATGGAAAAACGCCAGCAACGC
GGCCTTTTTACGGTTCCTGGCCTTTTGCTGGCCTTTTGCTCACATGTTCTTTCCTGCGTTATCCCCTGAT
TCTGTGGATAACCGTATTACCGCCTTTGAGTGAGCTGATACCGCTCGCCGCAGCCGAACGACCGAGCGCA
GCGAGTCAGTGAGCGAGGAAGCGGAAGAGCGCCCAATACGCAAACCGCCTCTCCCCGCGCGTTGGCCGAT
TCATTAATGCAGCTGGCACGACAGGTTTCCCGACTGGAAAGCGGGCAGTGAGCGCAACGCAATTAATGTG
AGTTAGCTCACTCATTAGGCACCCCAGGCTTTACACTTTATGCTTCCGGCTCGTATGTTGTGTGGAATTG
TGAGCGGATAACAATTTCACACAGGAAACAGCTATGACCATGATTACGCCAAGCGCGCAATTAACCCTCA
CTAAAGGGAACAAAAGCTGGAGCTGCAAGC
