>Addgene plasmid #144590 | TFORF3114 | depositor partial sequence | sequence record 285885 | Insert
ATCGATTGATCAACAAGTTTGTACAAAAAAGTTGGCACCATGAAGACCAAGAACCGGCCCCCACGGCGCC
GGGCCCCGGTGCAGGACACAGAGGCCACCCCCGGGGAGGGGACGCCCGACGGGTCCCTGCCGAACCCGGG
GCCAGAGCCGGCCAAGGGTCTGCGGAGCCGGCCGGCCCGGGCCGCAGCAAGGGCTCCGGGCGAGGGCAGG
CGCAGGCGGCCAGGACCCTCCGGGCCCGGTGGCCGTCGTGACAGCAGCATCCAGCGGCGGCTGGAGAGCA
ACGAGAGGGAGCGGCAGCGGATGCACAAGCTAAATAACGCCTTCCAGGCCCTGCGTGAAGTCATCCCCCA
CGTGCGCGCGGACAAGAAGCTCTCCAAGATCGAGACGCTCACGCTGGCCAAGAACTACATCAAATCGCTG
ACGGCCACCATCCTGACCATGTCCAGCAGCCGCCTCCCAGGCCTGGAGGGGCCGGGCCCCAAGCTCTACC
AGCACTACCAGCAGCAGCAGCAGGTGGCTGGGGGTGCGTTGGGGGCCACGGAGGCCCAGCCCCAGGGCCA
CCTGCAGAGGTACTCCACGCAGATCCACAGCTTCCGAGAGGGCACCTTGCCAACTTTCTTGTACAAAGTG
GTTGATATCGGTAAGCCTATCCCTAACCCTCTCCTCGGTCTCGATTCTACGTAGTAATGAACTAGTCCGT
AACTTGAAAGTATTTCGATTTCTTGGCTTTATATATCTTGTGGAAAGGACGATGCTAACATTACCCTGGC
CTGTCC
