>Addgene plasmid #144590 | TFORF3114 | depositor partial sequence | sequence record 285886 | Barcode
TGCTAACATTACCCTGGCCTGTCC
